>Addgene plasmid #247921 | pFastbac1-3FLAG-TOP2A | addgene full sequence | sequence record 495259 | Addgene NGS Result
GAAGGGTTAGAGACACCCAAAGGTGCTAATCGGAAGAAGAACTTGCCCCCCAAAGTGCCCATAACGCCGA
TGCCACAGTATTCCATTATGGAGACGCCGGTGCTGAAGAAGGAACTGGATAGGTTTGGAGTCCGCCCTCT
GCCTAAACGCCAGATGGTTCTGAAGCTGAAGGAGATATTCCAGTACACTCACCAGACCCTGGACTCAGAC
TCCGAGGACGAGAGCCAGTCCTCACAGCCGCTGTTGCAGGCGCCTCACTGCCAGACCCTCGCCTCCCAGA
CCTACAAGCCTTCAAGGGCAGGGGTCCATGCCCAGCAGGAGGCCACCACAGGACCTGGGGCCCATAGGCC
CAAGGGACCTGCTAAGACCAAGGGCCCCCGACATCAAAGGAAGCATCATGAAAGCATCACACCCCCAAGC
AGGTCGCCCACCAAGGAGGCACCTCCAGGCCTCAATGATGACGCCCAGATCCCAGCCTCTCAAGAATCCG
TGGCCACCTCTGTGGATGGCAGTGACAGCTCCTTGAGCTCACAGAGTTCTTCCTCCTGTGAGTTTGGAGC
GGCATTTGAGTCTGCAGGTGAAGAGGAGGGCGAGGGGGAGGTCAGTGCCTCGCAGGCAGCCGTGCAGGCG
GCGGACACAGACGAGGCGCTGAGGTGCTACATCCGCTCCAAGCCGGCCCTGTACCAGAAGGTGCTGCTGT
ACCAGCCCTTTGAGCTGCGGGAGCTGCAGGCAGAGCTGAGGCAGAACGGCCTCCGTGTGTCCTCGCGCAG
GCTGTTGGACTTCCTGGACACCCACTGTATCACCTTCACCACTGCCGCCACCCGCAGGGAGAAGCTCCAG
GGCAGGAGGCGGCAGCCTCGGGGCAAGAAGAAGGTGGAGCGGAACCACCCAGCTTTCTTGTACAAAGTGG
TTGATCCCCGGGGATCCTCTAGAGTCGACGGCGGAGGAGGTTCAGGAGGCGGAGGCGCGCCAATGAAAGA
AACCGCTGCTGCTAAATTCGAACGCCAGCACATGGACAGCGGAGCCGGCGCAGGAGCCGGCGCTGACGCG
CCTGACTACAAAGACGATGACGACAAGGGAGATTACAAGGATGACGATGACAAAGGCGCGTCGATGGACG
AGAAGACCACCGGCTGGCGGGGCGGCCACGTGGTGGAGGGCCTGGCCGGCGAGCTGGAGCAGCTGCGGGC
CAGGCTGGAGCACCACCCTCAGGGCCAGCGGGAGCCCTAGCGCGCCGCATGTGAGCAAGGGCGAGGAGCT
GTTCACCGGGGTGGTGCCCATCCTGGTCGAGCTGGACGGCGACGTAAACGGCCACAAGTTCAGCGTGTCC
GGCGAGGGCGAGGGCGATGCCACCTACGGCAAGCTGACCCTGAAGTTCATCTGCACCACCGGCAAGCTGC
CCGTGCCCTGGCCCACCCTCGTGACCACCTTCGGCTACGGCCTGCAGTGCTTCGCCCGCTACCCCGACCA
CATGAAGCAGCACGACTTCTTCAAGTCCGCCATGCCCGAAGGCTACGTCCAGGAGCGCACCATCTTCTTC
AAGGACGACGGCAACTACAAGACCCGCGCCGAGGTGAAGTTCGAGGGCGACACCCTGGTGAACCGCATCG
AGCTGAAGGGCATCGACTTCAAGGAGGACGGCAACATCCTGGGGCACAAGCTGGAGTACAACTACAACAG
CCACAACGTCTATATCATGGCCTAGAAGCTAATTCGCCAGCACAGTGGTCGACCCTGTGGAATGTGTGTC
AGTTAGGGTGTGGAAAGTCCCCAGGCTCCCCAGCAGGCAGAAGTATGCAAAGCATGCATCTCAATTAGTC
AGCAACCAGGTGTGGAAAGTCCCCAGGCTCCCCAGCAGGCAGAAGTATGCAAAGCATGCATCTCAATTAG
TCAGCAACCATAGTCCCGCCCCTAACTCCGCCCATCCCGCCCCTAACTCCGCCCAGTTCCGCCCATTCTC
CGCCCCATGGCTGACTAATTTTTTTTATTTATGCAGAGGCCGAGGCCGCCTCGGCCTCTGAGCTATTCCA
GAAGTAGTGAGGAGGCTTTTTTGGAGGCCTAGGCTTTTGCAAAAAGCTTACCATGACCGAGTACAAGCCC
ACGGTGCGCCTCGCCACCCGCGACGACGTCCCCAGGGCCGTACGCACCCTCGCCGCCGCGTTCGCCGACT
ACCCCGCCACGCGCCACACCGTCGATCCGGACCGCCACATCGAGCGGGTCACCGAGCTGCAAGAACTCTT
CCTCACGCGCGTCGGGCTCGACATCGGCAAGGTGTGGGTCGCGGACGACGGCGCCGCGGTGGCGGTCTGG
ACCACGCCGGAGAGCGTCGAAGCGGGGGCGGTGTTCGCCGAGATCGGCCCGCGCATGGCCGAGTTGAGCG
GTTCCCGGCTGGCCGCGCAGCAACAGATGGAAGGCCTCCTGGCGCCGCACCGGCCCAAGGAGCCCGCGTG
GTTCCTGGCCACCGTCGGCGTCTCGCCCGACCACCAGGGCAAGGGTCTGGGCAGCGCCGTCGTGCTCCCC
GGAGTGGAGGCGGCCGAGCGCGCCGGGGTGCCCGCCTTCCTGGAGACCTCCGCGCCCCGCAACCTCCCCT
TCTACGAGCGGCTCGGCTTCACCGTCACCGCCGACGTCGAGGTGCCCGAAGGACCGCGCACCTGGTGCAT
GACCCGCAAGCCCGGTGCCTGACGCCCGCCCCACGACCCGCAGCGCCCGACCGAAAGGAGCGCACGACCC
CATGCATCGATAAAATAAAAGATTTTATTTAGTCTCCAGAAAAAGGGGGGAATGAAAGACCCCACCTGTA
GGTTTGGCAAGCTAGCTTAAGTAACGCCATTTTGCAAGGCATGGAAAAATACATAACTGAGAATAGAGAA
GTTCAGATCAAGGTCAGGAACAGATGGAACAGCTGAATATGGGCCAAACAGGATATCTGTGGTAAGCAGT
TCCTGCCCCGGCTCAGGGCCAAGAACAGATGGAACAGCTGAATATGGGCCAAACAGGATATCTGTGGTAA
GCAGTTCCTGCCCCGGCTCAGGGCCAAGAACAGATGGTCCCCAGATGCGGTCCAGCCCTCAGCAGTTTCT
AGAGAACCATCAGATGTTTCCAGGGTGCCCCAAGGACCTGAAATGACCCTGTGCCTTATTTGAACTAACC
AATCAGTTCGCTTCTCGCTTCTGTTCGCGCGCTTCTGCTCCCCGAGCTCAATAAAAGAGCCCACAACCCC
TCACTCGGGGCGCCAGTCCTCCGATTGACTGAGTCGCCCGGGTACCCGTGTATCCAATAAACCCTCTTGC
AGTTGCATCCGACTTGTGGTCTCGCTGTTCCTTGGGAGGGTCTCCTCTGAGTGATTGACTACCCGTCAGC
GGGGGTCTTTCACATGCAGCATGTATCAAAATTAATTTGGTTTTTTTTCTTAAGTATTTACATTAAATGG
CCATAGTTGCATTAATGAATCGGCCAACGCGCGGGGAGAGGCGGTTTGCGTATTGGGCGCTCTTCCGCTT
CCTCGCTCACTGACTCGCTGCGCTCGGTCGTTCGGCTGCGGCGAGCGGTATCAGCTCACTCAAAGGCGGT
AATACGGTTATCCACAGAATCAGGGGATAACGCAGGAAAGAACATGTGAGCAAAAGGCCAGCAAAAGGCC
AGGAACCGTAAAAAGGCCGCGTTGCTGGCGTTTTTCCATAGGCTCCGCCCCCCTGACGAGCATCACAAAA
ATCGACGCTCAAGTCAGAGGTGGCGAAACCCGACAGGACTATAAAGATACCAGGCGTTTCCCCCTGGAAG
CTCCCTCGTGCGCTCTCCTGTTCCGACCCTGCCGCTTACCGGATACCTGTCCGCCTTTCTCCCTTCGGGA
AGCGTGGCGCTTTCTCATAGCTCACGCTGTAGGTATCTCAGTTCGGTGTAGGTCGTTCGCTCCAAGCTGG
GCTGTGTGCACGAACCCCCCGTTCAGCCCGACCGCTGCGCCTTATCCGGTAACTATCGTCTTGAGTCCAA
CCCGGTAAGACACGACTTATCGCCACTGGCAGCAGCCACTGGTAACAGGATTAGCAGAGCGAGGTATGTA
GGCGGTGCTACAGAGTTCTTGAAGTGGTGGCCTAACTACGGCTACACTAGAAGAACAGTATTTGGTATCT
GCGCTCTGCTGAAGCCAGTTACCTTCGGAAAAAGAGTTGGTAGCTCTTGATCCGGCAAACAAACCACCGC
TGGTAGCGGTGGTTTTTTTGTTTGCAAGCAGCAGATTACGCGCAGAAAAAAAGGATCTCAAGAAGATCCT
TTGATCTTTTCTACGGGGTCTGACGCTCAGTGGAACGAAAACTCACGTTAAGGGATTTTGGTCATGAGAT
TATCAAAAAGGATCTTCACCTAGATCCTTTTGCGGCCGCAAATCAATCTAAAGTATATATGAGTAAACTT
GGTCTGACAGTTACCAATGCTTAATCAGTGAGGCACCTATCTCAGCGATCTGTCTATTTCGTTCATCCAT
AGTTGCCTGACTCCCCGTCGTGTAGATAACTACGATACGGGAGGGCTTACCATCTGGCCCCAGTGCTGCA
ATGATACCGCGAGACCCACGCTCACCGGCTCCAGATTTATCAGCAATAAACCAGCCAGCCGGAAGGGCCG
AGCGCAGAAGTGGTCCTGCAACTTTATCCGCCTCCATCCAGTCTATTAATTGTTGCCGGGAAGCTAGAGT
AAGTAGTTCGCCAGTTAATAGTTTGCGCAACGTTGTTGCCATTGCTACAGGCATCGTGGTGTCACGCTCG
TCGTTTGGTATGGCTTCATTCAGCTCCGGTTCCCAACGATCAAGGCGAGTTACATGATCCCCCATGTTGT
GCAAAAAAGCGGTTAGCTCCTTCGGTCCTCCGATCGTTGTCAGAAGTAAGTTGGCCGCAGTGTTATCACT
CATGGTTATGGCAGCACTGCATAATTCTCTTACTGTCATGCCATCCGTAAGATGCTTTTCTGTGACTGGT
GAGTACTCAACCAAGTCATTCTGAGAATAGTGTATGCGGCGACCGAGTTGCTCTTGCCCGGCGTCAATAC
GGGATAATACCGCGCCACATAGCAGAACTTTAAAAGTGCTCATCATTGGAAAACGTTCTTCGGGGCGAAA
ACTCTCAAGGATCTTACCGCTGTTGAGATCCAGTTCGATGTAACCCACTCGTGCACCCAACTGATCTTCA
GCATCTTTTACTTTCACCAGCGTTTCTGGGTGAGCAAAAACAGGAAGGCAAAATGCCGCAAAAAAGGGAA
TAAGGGCGACACGGAAATGTTGAATACTCATACTCTTCCTTTTTCAATATTATTGAAGCATTTATCAGGG
TTATTGTCTCATGAGCGGATACATATTTGAATGTATTTAGAAAAATAAACAAATAGGGGTTCCGCGCACA
TTTCCCCGAAAAGTGCCACCTAAATTGTAAGCGTTAATATTTTGTTAAAATTCGCGTTAAATTTTTGTTA
AATCAGCTCATTTTTTAACCAATAGGCCGAAATCGGCAAAATCCCTTATAAATCAAAAGAATAGACCGAG
ATAGGGT
[37 nt withheld, positions 5538-5574]
AAAGAACGTGGACTCCAACGTCAAAGG
[49 nt withheld, positions 5602-5650]
T
[91 nt withheld, positions 5652-5742]
G
[124 nt withheld, positions 5744-5867]
CCCATTCGCCATTCAGGCTGCGCAACTGTTGGGAAGGGCGATCGGTGCGGGCCTCTTCGCTATTACGCCA
GCTGCGCGCTCGCTCGCTCACTGAGGCCGCCCGGGCAAAGCCCGGGCGTCGGGCGACCTTTGGTCGCCCG
GCCTCAGTGAGCGAGCGAGCGCGCAGAGAGGGAGTGGCCAACTCCATCACTAGGGGTTCCTTGTAGTTAA
TGATTAACCCGCCATGCTACTTATCTACGTAGCCATGCTCTGGTGTACAAAAAAGCAGGCTTTAAAGGAA
CCAATTCAGTCGACTGGATCCGGTACCAAGGTCGGGCAGGAAGAGGGCCTATTTCCCATGATTCCTTCAT
ATTTGCATATACGATACAAGGCTGTTAGAGAGATAATTAGAATTAATTTGACTGTAAACACAAAGATATT
AGTACAAAATACGTGACGTAGAAAGTAATAATTTCTTGGGTAGTTTGCAGTTTTAAAATTATGTTTTAAA
ATGGACTATCATATGCTTACCGTAACTTGAAAGTATTTCGATTTCTTGGCTTTATATATCTTGTGGAAAG
GACGAAACACCGGGTCTTCACGCGTGAAGACCAGTTTTAGTACTCTGGAAACAGAATCTACTAAAACAAG
GCAAAATGCCGTGTTTATCTCGTCAACTTGTTGGCGAGATTTTTTTCTAGAAAGCTTCGCGTGGTACCGA
GCTCCTCTACAGCGTCACAGAGGGTCAGTCACCCTTGACCACACTGAACTAGTCGTCACCTTTCCACTCT
TCCTGCCAGAAGAGCAGAAATCAGACTCTCTGGGGATATCAGCCTCACCCCTACTGCTCTCTCCATTATG
AGGCAAACTTTCTTTCACTTCCCAGAGGCTCTGGGGGCAGCAAGGTCAACCCTTTCCTCAGACTCTCGAG
ATCCGAGTGACGCGCGGCTGGGAGGCTTGCGCACCCAAGGCACGCCCCTGCCAAGTCCCACTAGCAGCTC
TTTGGAGACCTGGGCCGGCTCAGCCACTTCCCCCAGTCCCTCCTCCAGCAAGGGGCTATATAGATCTCCC
AGGTCAGGGCGCAGAAGTGCCGGGCAATCTGGGCTTAACGGGTCCTCCCTGCCCGAGCAAGAGGAAGGGA
CGCTCACCTTTGAGCTGCTCCACAGCGCCGCCTCTGCACTGGCACTACCTAGCCCAAGCTTCTGCAGACC
GGTGCCACCATGGCCCCAAAGAAGAAGCGGAAGGTCGGTATCCACGGAGTCCCAGCAGCCAAGCGGAACT
ACATCCTGGGCCTGGACATCGGCATCACCAGCGTGGGCTACGGCATCATCGACTACGAGACACGGGACGT
GATCGATGCCGGCGTGCGGCTGTTCAAAGAGGCCAACGTGGAAAACAACGAGGGCAGGCGGAGCAAGAGA
GGCGCCAGAAGGCTGAAGCGGCGGAGGCGGCATAGAATCCAGAGAGTGAAGAAGCTGCTGTTCGACTACA
ACCTGCTGACCGACCACAGCGAGCTGAGCGGCATCAACCCCTACGAGGCCAGAGTGAAGGGCCTGAGCCA
GAAGCTGAGCGAGGAAGAGTTCTCTGCCGCCCTGCTGCACCTGGCCAAGAGAAGAGGCGTGCACAACGTG
AACGAGGTGGAAGAGGACACCGGCAACGAGCTGTCCACCAGAGAGCAGATCAGCCGGAACAGCAAGGCCC
TGGAAGAGAAATACGTGGCCGAACTGCAGCTGGAACGGCTGAAGAAAGACGGCGAAGTGCGGGGCAGCAT
CAACAGATTCAAGACCAGCGACTACGTGAAAGAAGCCAAACAGCTGCTGAAGGTGCAGAAGGCCTACCAC
CAGCTGGACCAGAGCTTCATCGACACCTACATCGACCTGCTGGAAACCCGGCGGACCTACTATGAGGGAC
CTGGCGAGGGCAGCCCCTTCGGCTGGAAGGACATCAAAGAATGGTACGAGATGCTGATGGGCCACTGCAC
CTACTTCCCCGAGGAACTGCGGAGCGTGAAGTACGCCTACAACGCCGACCTGTACAACGCCCTGAACGAC
CTGAACAATCTCGTGATCACCAGGGACGAGAACGAGAAGCTGGAATATTACGAGAAGTTCCAGATCATCG
AGAACGTGTTCAAGCAGAAGAAGAAGCCCACCCTGAAGCAGATCGCCAAAGAAATCCTCGTGAACGAAGA
GGATATTAAGGGCTACAGAGTGACCAGCACCGGCAAGCCCGAGTTCACCAACCTGAAGGTGTACCACGAC
ATCAAGGACATTACCGCCCGGAAAGAGATTATTGAGAACGCCGAGCTGCTGGATCAGATTGCCAAGATCC
TGACCATCTACCAGAGCAGCGAGGACATCCAGGAAGAACTGACCAATCTGAACTCCGAGCTGACCCAGGA
AGAGATCGAGCAGATCTCTAATCTGAAGGGCTATACCGGCACCCACAACCTGAGCCTGAAGGCCATCAAC
CTGATCCTGGACGAGCTGTGGCACACCAACGACAACCAGATCGCTATCTTCAACCGGCTGAAGCTGGTGC
CCAAGAAGGTGGACCTGTCCCAGCAGAAAGAGATCCCCACCACCCTGGTGGACGACTTCATCCTGAGCCC
CGTCGTGAAGAGAAGCTTCATCCAGAGCATCAAAGTGATCAACGCCATCATCAAGAAGTACGGCCTGCCC
AACGACATCATTATCGAGCTGGCCCGCGAGAAGAACTCCAAGGACGCCCAGAAAATGATCAACGAGATGC
AGAAGCGGAACCGGCAGACCAACGAGCGGATCGAGGAAATCATCCGGACCACCGGCAAAGAGAACGCCAA
GTACCTGATCGAGAAGATCAAGCTGCACGACATGCAGGAAGGCAAGTGCCTGTACAGCCTGGAAGCCATC
CCTCTGGAAGATCTGCTGAACAACCCCTTCAACTATGAGGTGGACCACATCATCCCCAGAAGCGTGTCCT
TCGACAACAGCTTCAACAACAAGGTGCTCGTGAAGCAGGAAGAAAACAGCAAGAAGGGCAACCGGACCCC
ATTCCAGTACCTGAGCAGCAGCGACAGCAAGATCAGCTACGAAACCTTCAAGAAGCACATCCTGAATCTG
GCCAAGGGCAAGGGCAGAATCAGCAAGACCAAGAAAGAGTATCTGCTGGAAGAACGGGACATCAACAGGT
TCTCCGTGCAGAAAGACTTCATCAACCGGAACCTGGTGGATACCAGATACGCCACCAGAGGCCTGATGAA
CCTGCTGCGGAGCTACTTCAGAGTGAACAACCTGGACGTGAAAGTGAAGTCCATCAATGGCGGCTTCACC
AGCTTTCTGCGGCGGAAGTGGAAGTTTAAGAAAGAGCGGAACAAGGGGTACAAGCACCACGCCGAGGACG
CCCTGATCATTGCCAACGCCGATTTCATCTTCAAAGAGTGGAAGAAACTGGACAAGGCCAAAAAAGTGAT
GGAAAACCAGATGTTCGAGGAAAGGCAGGCCGAGAGCATGCCCGAGATCGAAACCGAGCAGGAGTACAAA
GAGATCTTCATCACCCCCCACCAGATCAAGCACATTAAGGACTTCAAGGACTACAAGTACAGCCACCGGG
TGGACAAGAAGCCTAATAGAGAGCTGATTAACGACACCCTGTACTCCACCCGGAAGGACGACAAGGGCAA
CACCCTGATCGTGAACAATCTGAACGGCCTGTACGACAAGGACAATGACAAGCTGAAAAAGCTGATCAAC
AAGAGCCCCGAAAAGCTGCTGATGTACCACCACGACCCCCAGACCTACCAGAAACTGAAGCTGATTATGG
AACAGTACGGCGACGAGAAGAATCCCCTGTACAAGTACTACGAGGAAACCGGGAACTACCTGACCAAGTA
CTCCAAAAAGGACAACGGCCCCGTGATCAAGAAGATTAAGTATTACGGCAACAAACTGAACGCCCATCTG
GACATCACCGACGACTACCCCAACAGCAGAAACAAGGTCGTGAAGCTGTCCCTGAAGCCCTACAGATTCG
ACGTGTACCTGGACAATGGCGTGTACAAGTTCGTGACCGTGAAGAATCTGGATGTGATCAAAAAAGAAAA
CTACTACGAAGTGAATAGCAAGTGCTATGAGGAAGCTAAGAAGCTGAAGAAGATCAGCAACCAGGCCGAG
TTTATCGCCTCCTTCTACAACAACGATCTGATCAAGATCAACGGCGAGCTGTATAGAGTGATCGGCGTGA
ACAACGACCTGCTGAACCGGATCGAAGTGAACATGATCGACATCACCTACCGCGAGTACCTGGAAAACAT
GAACGACAAGAGGCCCCCCAGGATCATTAAGACAATCGCCTCCAAGACCCAGAGCATTAAGAAGTACAGC
ACAGACATTCTGGGCAACCTGTATGAAGTGAAATCTAAGAAGCACCCTCAGATCATCAAAAAGGGCAAAA
GGCCGGCGGCCACGAAAAAGGCCGGCCAGGCAAAAAAGAAAAAGGGATCCTACCCATACGATGTTCCAGA
TTACGCTAGCGGCTTCGCCAACGAGCTTGGACCCAGGTTGATGGGAAAGTAAGAATTCCTAGAGCGAATA
AAAGATCTTTATTTTCATTAGATCTGTGTGTTGGTTTTTTGTGTGATGCAGCTACGTAGATAAGTAGCAT
GGCGGGTTAATCATTAACTACAAGGAACCCCTAGTGATGGAGTTGGCCACTCCCTCTCTGCGCGCTCGCT
CGCTCACTGAGGCCGCCCGGGCTTTGCCCGGGCGGCCTCAGTGAGCGAGCGAGCGCGCAGCTGCATTAAT
GAATCGGCCAACGCGCGGGGAGAGGCGGTTTGCGTATTGGGCGCTCTTCCGCTTCCTCGCTCACTGACTC
GCTGCGCTCGGTCGTTCGGCTGCGGCGAGCGGTATCAGCTCACTCAAA
Features (pLannotate 1.2.2; 30 found; start..end, strand, type, name):
      1..885     +  CDS            SLX4 (fragment): SLX4_HUMAN - Also known as BTBD12, KIAA1784, KIAA1987. Experimental evidence at protein level: Swiss-Prot protein existence level 1. Regulatory subunit that interacts with and increases the activity of different structure-specific endonucleases. Has several distinct roles in protecting genome stability by resolving diverse forms of deleterious DNA structures originating from replication and recombination intermediates and from DNA damage. Component of the SLX1- SLX4 structure-specific endonuclease that resolves DNA secondary structures generated during DNA repair and recombination. Has endonuc
    887..911     -  protein_bind   attB2: mutant version of attB; recombination site for the Gateway® BP reaction BP Clonase™
    917..939     +  misc_feature   MCS (fragment): pUC18/19 multiple cloning site
    976..1020    +  CDS            S-Tag: affinity and epitope tag derived from pancreatic ribonuclease A
   1069..1097    +  CDS            3xFLAG (fragment): three tandem FLAG® epitope tags
   1114..1227    +  CDS            SBP: streptavidin-binding peptide selected from a peptide library; binds streptavidin with nanomolar affinity (Keefe et al., 2001)
   1241..1693    +  CDS            VN155(I152L): improved N-terminal fragment of mVenus for use in bimolecular fluorescence complementation (BiFC) (Kodama and Hu, 2010)
   1744..2073    +  promoter       SV40 promoter: SV40 enhancer and early promoter
   2083..2682    +  CDS            PuroR: puromycin N-acetyltransferase; pac from Streptomyces alboniger; confers resistance to puromycin
   2781..2902    +  LTR            3' LTR (ΔU3) (fragment): self-inactivating 3' long terminal repeat (LTR) from Moloney murine leukemia virus
   2903..3372    +  LTR            LTR: long terminal repeat from Moloney murine leukemia virus
   3438..3490    -  CDS            lacI (fragment): lac repressor; lacI; The lac repressor binds to the lac operator to inhibit transcription in E. coli. This inhibition can be relieved by adding lactose or isopropyl-β-D-thiogalactopyranoside (IPTG).
   3673..4261    -  rep_origin     ori: high-copy-number ColE1/pMB1/pBR322/pUC origin of replication
   4421..5281    -  CDS            AmpR: β-lactamase; bla; confers resistance to ampicillin, carbenicillin, and related antibiotics
   5282..5386    -  promoter       AmpR promoter: bla
   5439..5867    -  rep_origin     f1 ori (sequence partly withheld): f1 bacteriophage origin of replication; arrow indicates direction of (+) strand synthesis
   5872..5941    -  CDS            lacZα (fragment): LacZα fragment of β-galactosidase; lacZ fragment
   5936..6068    -  repeat_region  AAV2 ITR (fragment): inverted terminal repeat of adeno-associated virus serotype 2 inverted
   6121..6138    +  protein_bind   attB1 (fragment): mutant version of attB; recombination site for the Gateway® BP reaction BP Clonase™
   6190..6430    +  promoter       U6 promoter: RNA polymerase III promoter for human U6 snRNA
   6461..6536    +  misc_RNA       Sa gRNA scaffold: guide RNA scaffold for the Staphylococcus aureus CRISPR/Cas9 system
   7118..10273   +  CDS            cas9: CAS9_STAAU - Experimental evidence at protein level: Swiss-Prot protein existence level 1. CRISPR (clustered regularly interspaced short palindromic repeat) is an adaptive immune system that provides protection against mobile genetic elements (viruses, transposable elements and conjugative plasmids). CRISPR clusters contain spacers, sequences complementary to antecedent mobile elements, and target invading nucleic acids. CRISPR clusters are transcribed and processed into CRISPR RNA (crRNA). In type II CRISPR systems correct processing of pre-crRNA requires a trans- encoded small RNA (tracrRNA)
  10274..10321   +  CDS            nucleoplasmin NLS: bipartite nuclear localization signal from nucleoplasmin
  10328..10354   +  CDS            3xHA (fragment): three tandem HA epitope tags
  10355..10396   +  CDS            OLLAS tag: Escherichia coli OmpF Linker and mouse Langerin fusion sequence tag (Park et al., 2008)
  10414..10462   +  polyA_signal   poly(A) signal: synthetic polyadenylation signal
  10510..10572   +  repeat_region  AAV2 ITR (fragment): inverted terminal repeat of adeno-associated virus serotype 2 inverted
  10590..10617   -  repeat_region  AAV2 ITR (fragment): inverted terminal repeat of adeno-associated virus serotype 2 inverted
  10615..10671   -  CDS            lacI (fragment): lac repressor; lacI; The lac repressor binds to the lac operator to inhibit transcription in E. coli. This inhibition can be relieved by adding lactose or isopropyl-β-D-thiogalactopyranoside (IPTG).
  10673..10745   -  rep_origin     RSF ori (fragment): Plasmids containing the RSF 1030 origin of replication can be propagated in E. coli cells that contain additional plasmids with compatible origins.
