>Addgene plasmid #247921 | pFastbac1-3FLAG-TOP2A | addgene full sequence | sequence record 499073 | Addgene NGS Result
CACGGAGAGCAGCAACAAAAACAAAATTCACAATGGATTTGGATTCAGATGAAGATTTCTCAGATTTTGA
TGAAAAAACTGATGATGAAGATTTTGTCCCATCAGATGCTAGTCCACCTAAGACCAAAACTTCCCCAAAA
CTTAGTAACAAAGAACTGAAACCACAGAAAAGTGTCGTGTCAGACCTTGAAGCTGATGATGTTAAGGGCA
GTGTACCACTGTCTTCAAGCCCTCCTGCTACACATTTCCCAGATGAAACTGAAATTACAAACCCAGTTCC
TAAAAAGAATGTGACAGTGAAGAAGACAGCAGCAAAAAGTCAGTCTTCCACCTCCACTACCGGTGCCAAA
AAAAGGGCTGCCCCAAAAGGAACTAAAAGGGATCCAGCTTTGAATTCTGGTGTCTCTCAAAAGCCTGATC
CTGCCAAAACCAAGAATCGCCGCAAAAGGAAGCCATCCACTTCTGATGATTCTGACTCTAATTTTGAGAA
AATTGTTTCGAAAGCAGTCACAAGCAAGAAATCCAAGGGGGAGAGTGATGACTTCCATATGGACTTTGAC
TCAGCTGTGGCTCCTCGGGCAAAATCTGTACGGGCAAAGAAACCTATAAAGTACCTGGAAGAGTCAGATG
AAGATGATCTGTTTCACCCAGCTTTCTTGTACAAAGTGGTTGATATCGGTAAGCCTATCCCTAACCCTCT
CCTCGGTCTCGATTCTACGTAGGGCATGCGGTACCAAGCTTGTCGAGAAGTACTAGAGGATCATAATCAG
CCATACCACATTTGTAGAGGTTTTACTTGCTTTAAAAAACCTCCCACACCTCCCCCTGAACCTGAAACAT
AAAATGAATGCAATTGTTGTTGTTAACTTGTTTATTGCAGCTTATAATGGTTACAAATAAAGCAATAGCA
TCACAAATTTCACAAATAAAGCATTTTTTTCACTGCATTCTAGTTGTGGTTTGTCCAAACTCATCAATGT
ATCTTATCATGTCTGGATCTGATCACTGCTTGAGCCTAGGAGATCCGAACCAGATAAGTGAAATCTAGTT
CCAAACTATTTTGTCATTTTTAATTTTCGTATTAGCTTACGACGCTACACCCAGTTCCCATCTATTTTGT
CACTCTTCCCTAAATAATCCTTAAAAACTCCATTTCCACCCCTCCCAGTTCCCAACTATTTTGTCCGCCC
ACAGCGGGGCATTTTTCTTCCTGTTATGTTTTTAATCAAACATCCTGCCAACTCCATGTGACAAACCGTC
ATCTTCGGCTACTTTTTCTCTGTCACAGAATGAAAATTTTTCTGTCATCTCTTCGTTATTAATGTTTGTA
ATTGACTGAATATCAACGCTTATTTGCAGCCTGAATGGCGAATGGG
[124 nt withheld, positions 1377-1500]
C
[91 nt withheld, positions 1502-1592]
A
[49 nt withheld, positions 1594-1642]
CCTTTGACGTTGGAGTCCACGTTCTT
[37 nt withheld, positions 1669-1705]
ACCCTATCTCGGTCTATTCTTTTGATTTATAAGGGATTTTGCCGATTTCGGCCTATTGGTTAAAAAATGA
GCTGATTTAACAAAAATTTAACGCGAATTTTAACAAAATATTAACGCTTACAATTTAGGTGGCACTTTTC
GGGGAAATGTGCGCGGAACCCCTATTTGTTTATTTTTCTAAATACATTCAAATATGTATCCGCTCATGAG
ACAATAACCCTGATAAATGCTTCAATAATATTGAAAAAGGAAGAGTATGAGTATTCAACATTTCCGTGTC
GCCCTTATTCCCTTTTTTGCGGCATTTTGCCTTCCTGTTTTTGCTCACCCAGAAACGCTGGTGAAAGTAA
AAGATGCTGAAGATCAGTTGGGTGCACGAGTGGGTTACATCGAACTGGATCTCAACAGCGGTAAGATCCT
TGAGAGTTTTCGCCCCGAAGAACGTTTTCCAATGATGAGCACTTTTAAAGTTCTGCTATGTGGCGCGGTA
TTATCCCGTATTGACGCCGGGCAAGAGCAACTCGGTCGCCGCATACACTATTCTCAGAATGACTTGGTTG
AGTACTCACCAGTCACAGAAAAGCATCTTACGGATGGCATGACAGTAAGAGAATTATGCAGTGCTGCCAT
AACCATGAGTGATAACACTGCGGCCAACTTACTTCTGACAACGATCGGAGGACCGAAGGAGCTAACCGCT
TTTTTGCACAACATGGGGGATCATGTAACTCGCCTTGATCGTTGGGAACCGGAGCTGAATGAAGCCATAC
CAAACGACGAGCGTGACACCACGATGCCTGTAGCAATGGCAACAACGTTGCGCAAACTATTAACTGGCGA
ACTACTTACTCTAGCTTCCCGGCAACAATTAATAGACTGGATGGAGGCGGATAAAGTTGCAGGACCACTT
CTGCGCTCGGCCCTTCCGGCTGGCTGGTTTATTGCTGATAAATCTGGAGCCGGTGAGCGTGGGTCTCGCG
GTATCATTGCAGCACTGGGGCCAGATGGTAAGCCCTCCCGTATCGTAGTTATCTACACGACGGGGAGTCA
GGCAACTATGGATGAACGAAATAGACAGATCGCTGAGATAGGTGCCTCACTGATTAAGCATTGGTAACTG
TCAGACCAAGTTTACTCATATATACTTTAGATTGATTTAAAACTTCATTTTTAATTTAAAAGGATCTAGG
TGAAGATCCTTTTTGATAATCTCATGACCAAAATCCCTTAACGTGAGTTTTCGTTCCACTGAGCGTCAGA
CCCCGTAGAAAAGATCAAAGGATCTTCTTGAGATCCTTTTTTTCTGCGCGTAATCTGCTGCTTGCAAACA
AAAAAACCACCGCTACCAGCGGTGGTTTGTTTGCCGGATCAAGAGCTACCAACTCTTTTTCCGAAGGTAA
CTGGCTTCAGCAGAGCGCAGATACCAAATACTGTTCTTCTAGTGTAGCCGTAGTTAGGCCACCACTTCAA
GAACTCTGTAGCACCGCCTACATACCTCGCTCTGCTAATCCTGTTACCAGTGGCTGCTGCCAGTGGCGAT
AAGTCGTGTCTTACCGGGTTGGACTCAAGACGATAGTTACCGGATAAGGCGCAGCGGTCGGGCTGAACGG
GGGGTTCGTGCACACAGCCCAGCTTGGAGCGAACGACCTACACCGAACTGAGATACCTACAGCGTGAGCT
ATGAGAAAGCGCCACGCTTCCCGAAGGGAGAAAGGCGGACAGGTATCCGGTAAGCGGCAGGGTCGGAACA
GGAGAGCGCACGAGGGAGCTTCCAGGGGGAAACGCCTGGTATCTTTATAGTCCTGTCGGGTTTCGCCACC
TCTGACTTGAGCGTCGATTTTTGTGATGCTCGTCAGGGGGGCGGAGCCTATGGAAAAACGCCAGCAACGC
GGCCTTTTTACGGTTCCTGGCCTTTTGCTGGCCTTTTGCTCACATGTTCTTTCCTGCGTTATCCCCTGAT
TCTGTGGATAACCGTATTACCGCCTTTGAGTGAGCTGATACCGCTCGCCGCAGCCGAACGACCGAGCGCA
GCGAGTCAGTGAGCGAGGAAGCGGAAGAGCGCCTGATGCGGTATTTTCTCCTTACGCATCTGTGCGGTAT
TTCACACCGCATAGACCAGCCGCGTAACCTGGCAAAATCGGTTACGGTTGAGTAATAAATGGATGCCCTG
CGTAAGCGGGTGTGGGCGGACAATAAAGTCTTAAACTGAACAAAATAGATCTAAACTATGACAATAAAGT
CTTAAACTAGACAGAATAGTTGTAAACTGAAATCAGTCCAGTTATGCTGTGAAAAAGCATACTGGACTTT
TGTTATGGCTAAAGCAAACTCTTCATTTTCTGAAGTGCAAATTGCCCGTCGTATTAAAGAGGGGCGTGGC
CAAGGGCATGGTAAAGACTATATTCGCGGCGTTGTGACAATTTACCGAACAACTCCGCGGCCGGGAAGCC
GATCTCGGCTTGAACGAATTGTTAGGTGGCGGTACTTGGGTCGATATCAAAGTGCATCACTTCTTCCCGT
ATGCCCAACTTTGTATAGAGAGCCACTGCGGGATCGTCACCGTAATCTGCTTGCACGTAGATCACATAAG
CACCAAGCGCGTTGGCCTCATGCTTGAGGAGATTGATGAGCGCGGTGGCAATGCCCTGCCTCCGGTGCTC
GCCGGAGACTGCGAGATCATAGATATAGATCTCACTACGCGGCTGCTCAAACTTGGGCAGAACGTAAGCC
GCGAGAGCGCCAACAACCGCTTCTTGGTCGAAGGCAGCAAGCGCGATGAATGTCTTACTACGGAGCAAGT
TCCCGAGGTAATCGGAGTCCGGCTGATGTTGGGAGTAGGTGGCTACGTCTCCGAACTCACGACCGAAAAG
ATCAAGAGCAGCCCGCATGGATTTGACTTGGTCAGGGCCGAGCCTACATGTGCGAATGATGCCCATACTT
GAGCCACCTAACTTTGTTTTAGGGCGACTGCCCTGCTGCGTAACATCGTTGCTGCTGCGTAACATCGTTG
CTGCTCCATAACATCAAACATCGACCCACGGCGTAACGCGCTTGCTGCTTGGATGCCCGAGGCATAGACT
GTACAAAAAAACAGTCATAACAAGCCATGAAAACCGCCACTGCGCCGTTACCACCGCTGCGTTCGGTCAA
GGTTCTGGACCAGTTGCGTGAGCGCATACGCTACTTGCATTACAGTTTACGAACCGAACAGGCTTATGTC
AACTGGGTTCGTGCCTTCATCCGTTTCCACGGTGTGCGTCACCCGGCAACCTTGGGCAGCAGCGAAGTCG
AGGCATTTCTGTCCTGGCTGGCGAACGAGCGCAAGGTTTCGGTCTCCACGCATCGTCAGGCATTGGCGGC
CTTGCTGTTCTTCTACGGCAAGGTGCTGTGCACGGATCTGCCCTGGCTTCAGGAGATCGGAAGACCTCGG
CCGTCGCGGCGCTTGCCGGTGGTGCTGACCCCGGATGAAGTGGTTCGCATCCTCGGTTTTCTGGAAGGCG
AGCATCGTTTGTTCGCCCAGGACTCTAGCTATAGTTCTAGTGGTTGGCTACGTATACTCCGGAATATTAA
TAGATCATGGAGATAATTAAAATGATAACCATCTCGCAAATAAATAAGTATTTTACTGTTTTCGTAACAG
TTTTGTAATAAAAAAACCTATAAATATTCCGGATTATTCATACCGTCCCACCATCGGGCGCGGATCCCGG
TCCGAAGCGCGCGGAATTCAAAGGCCTACGTCGACGAGCTCACTAGTCGCATGGACTACAAAGACCATGA
CGGTGATTATAAAGATCATGACATCGACTACAAGGATGACGATGACAAGGGCTCGGGCTCGACCTCGGGT
AAGCCTATCCCAAACCCTCTCCTCGGTCTCGATTCTACATCAACAAGTTTGTACAAAAAAGCAGGCTTCA
CCATGGAAGTGTCACCATTGCAGCCTGTAAATGAAAATATGCAAGTCAACAAAATAAAGAAAAATGAAGA
TGCTAAGAAAAGACTGAGCGTTGAAAGAATCTATCAAAAGAAAACACAATTGGAACATATTTTGCTCCGC
CCAGACACCTACATTGGTTCTGTGGAATTAGTGACCCAGCAAATGTGGGTTTACGATGAAGATGTTGGCA
TTAACTATAGGGAAGTCACTTTTGTTCCTGGTTTGTACAAAATCTTTGATGAGATTCTAGTTAATGCTGC
GGACAACAAACAAAGGGACCCAAAAATGTCTTGTATTAGAGTCACAATTGATCCGGAAAACAATTTAATT
AGTATATGGAATAATGGAAAAGGTATTCCTGTTGTTGAACACAAAGTTGAAAAGATGTATGTCCCAGCTC
TCATATTTGGACAGCTCCTAACTTCTAGTAACTATGATGATGATGAAAAGAAAGTGACAGGTGGTCGAAA
TGGCTATGGAGCCAAATTGTGTAACATATTCAGTACCAAATTTACTGTGGAAACAGCCAGTAGAGAATAC
AAGAAAATGTTCAAACAGACATGGATGGATAATATGGGAAGAGCTGGTGAGATGGAACTCAAGCCCTTCA
ATGGAGAAGATTATACATGTATCACCTTTCAGCCTGATTTGTCTAAGTTTAAAATGCAAAGCCTGGACAA
AGATATTGTTGCACTAATGGTCAGAAGAGCATATGATATTGCTGGATCCACCAAAGATGTCAAAGTCTTT
CTTAATGGAAATAAACTGCCAGTAAAAGGATTTCGTAGTTATGTGGACATGTATTTGAAGGACAAGTTGG
ATGAAACTGGTAACTCCTTGAAAGTAATACATGAACAAGTAAACCACAGGTGGGAAGTGTGTTTAACTAT
GAGTGAAAAAGGCTTTCAGCAAATTAGCTTTGTCAACAGCATTGCTACATCCAAGGGTGGCAGACATGTT
GATTATGTAGCTGATCAGATTGTGACTAAACTTGTTGATGTTGTGAAGAAGAAGAACAAGGGTGGTGTTG
CAGTAAAAGCACATCAGGTGAAAAATCACATGTGGATTTTTGTAAATGCCTTAATTGAAAACCCAACCTT
TGACTCTCAGACAAAAGAAAACATGACTTTACAACCCAAGAGCTTTGGATCAACATGCCAATTGAGTGAA
AAATTTATCAAAGCTGCCATTGGCTGTGGTATTGTAGAAAGCATACTAAACTGGGTGAAGTTTAAGGCCC
AAGTCCAGTTAAACAAGAAGTGTTCAGCTGTAAAACATAATAGAATCAAGGGAATTCCCAAACTCGATGA
TGCCAATGATGCAGGGGGCCGAAACTCCACTGAGTGTACGCTTATCCTGACTGAGGGAGATTCAGCCAAA
ACTTTGGCTGTTTCAGGCCTTGGTGTGGTTGGGAGAGACAAATATGGGGTTTTCCCTCTTAGAGGAAAAA
TACTCAATGTTCGAGAAGCTTCTCATAAGCAGATCATGGAAAATGCTGAGATTAACAATATCATCAAGAT
TGTGGGTCTTCAGTACAAGAAAAACTATGAAGATGAAGATTCATTGAAGACGCTTCGTTATGGGAAGATA
ATGATTATGACAGATCAGGACCAAGATGGTTCCCACATCAAAGGCTTGCTGATTAATTTTATCCATCACA
ACTGGCCCTCTCTTCTGCGACATCGTTTTCTGGAGGAATTTATCACTCCCATTGTAAAGGTATCTAAAAA
CAAGCAAGAAATGGCATTTTACAGCCTTCCTGAATTTGAAGAGTGGAAGAGTTCTACTCCAAATCATAAA
AAATGGAAAGTCAAATATTACAAAGGTTTGGGCACCAGCACATCAAAGGAAGCTAAAGAATACTTTGCAG
ATATGAAAAGACATCGTATCCAGTTCAAATATTCTGGTCCTGAAGATGATGCTGCTATCAGCCTGACCTT
TAGCAAAAAACAGATAGATGATCGAAAGGAATGGTTAACTAATTTCATGGAGGATAGAAGACAACGAAAG
TTACTTGGGCTTCCTGAGGATTACTTGTATGGACAAACTACCACATATCTGACATATAATGACTTCATCA
ACAAGGAACTTATCTTGTTCTCAAATTCTGATAACGAGAGATCTATCCCTTCTATGGTGGATGGTTTGAA
ACCAGGTCAGAGAAAGGTTTTGTTTACTTGCTTCAAACGGAATGACAAGCGAGAAGTAAAGGTTGCCCAA
TTAGCTGGATCAGTGGCTGAAATGTCTTCTTATCATCATGGTGAGATGTCACTAATGATGACCATTATCA
ATTTGGCTCAGAATTTTGTGGGTAGCAATAATCTAAACCTCTTGCAGCCCATTGGTCAGTTTGGTACCAG
GCTACATGGTGGCAAGGATTCTGCTAGTCCACGATACATCTTTACAATGCTCAGCTCTTTGGCTCGATTG
TTATTTCCACCAAAAGATGATCACACGTTGAAGTTTTTATATGATGACAACCAGCGTGTTGAGCCTGAAT
GGTACATTCCTATTATTCCCATGGTGCTGATAAATGGTGCTGAAGGAATCGGTACTGGGTGGTCCTGCAA
AATCCCCAACTTTGATGTGCGTGAAATTGTAAATAACATCAGGCGTTTGATGGATGGAGAAGAACCTTTG
CCAATGCTTCCAAGTTACAAGAACTTCAAGGGTACTATTGAAGAACTGGCTCCAAATCAATATGTGATTA
GTGGTGAAGTAGCTATTCTTAATTCTACAACCATTGAAATCTCAGAGCTTCCCGTCAGAACATGGACCCA
GACATACAAAGAACAAGTTCTAGAACCCATGTTGAATGGCACCGAGAAGACACCTCCTCTCATAACAGAC
TATAGGGAATACCATACAGATACCACTGTGAAATTTGTTGTGAAGATGACTGAAGAAAAACTGGCAGAGG
CAGAGAGAGTTGGACTACACAAAGTCTTCAAACTCCAAACTAGTCTCACATGCAACTCTATGGTGCTTTT
TGACCACGTAGGCTGTTTAAAGAAATATGACACGGTGTTGGATATTCTAAGAGACTTTTTTGAACTCAGA
CTTAAATATTATGGATTAAGAAAAGAATGGCTCCTAGGAATGCTTGGTGCTGAATCTGCTAAACTGAATA
ATCAGGCTCGCCTTATCTTAGAGAAAATAGATGGCAAAATAATCATTGAAAATAAGCCTAAGAAAGAATT
AATTAAAGTTCTGATTCAGAGGGGATATGATTCGGATCCTGTGAAGGCCTGGAAAGAAGCCCAGCAAAAG
GTTCCAGATGAAGAAGAAAATGAAGAGAGTGACAACGAAAAGGAAACTGAAAAGAGTGACTCCGTAACAG
ATTCTGGACCAACCTTCAACTATCTTCTTGATATGCCCCTTTGGTATTTAACCAAGGAAAAGAAAGATGA
ACTCTGCAGGCTAAGAAATGAAAAAGAACAAGAGCTGGACACATTAAAAAGAAAGAGTCCATCAGATTTG
TGGAAAGAAGACTTGGCTACATTTATTGAAGAATTGGAGGCTGTTGAAGCCAAGGAAAAACAAGATGAAC
AAGTCGGACTTCCTGGGAAAGGGGGGAAGGCCAAGGGGAAAAAAACACAAATGGCTGAAGTTTTGCCTTC
TCCGCGTGGTCAAAGAGTCATTCCACGAATAACCATAGAAATGAAAGCAGAGGCAGAAAAGAAAAATAAA
AAGAAAATTAAGAATGAAAATACTGAAGGAAGCCCTCAAGAAGATGGTGTGGAACTAGAAGGCCTAAAAC
AAAGATTAGAAAAGAAACAGAAAAGAGAACCAGGTACAAAGACAAAGAAACAAACTACATTGGCATTTAA
GCCAATCAAAAAAGGAAAGAAGAGAAATCCCTGGTCTGATTCAGAATCAGATAGGAGCAGTGACGAAAGT
AATTTTGATGTCCCTCCACGAGAAACAGAGC
Features (pLannotate 1.2.2; 20 found; start..end, strand, type, name):
    646..670     -  protein_bind   attB2: mutant version of attB; recombination site for the Gateway® BP reaction BP Clonase™
    678..719     +  CDS            V5 tag: epitope tag from simian virus 5
    759..842     +  CDS            large T antigen (fragment): large T antigen from SV40 (simian virus 40)
    865..999     +  polyA_signal   SV40 poly(A) signal: SV40 polyadenylation signal
   1028..1193    -  mobile_element Tn7L: mini-Tn7 element (left end of the Tn7 transposon) Tn7
   1356..1372    +  CDS            lacZα (fragment): LacZα fragment of β-galactosidase; lacZ fragment
   1377..1831    +  rep_origin     f1 ori (sequence partly withheld): f1 bacteriophage origin of replication; arrow indicates direction of (+) strand synthesis
   1857..1961    +  promoter       AmpR promoter: bla
   1962..2822    +  CDS            AmpR: β-lactamase; bla; confers resistance to ampicillin, carbenicillin, and related antibiotics
   2993..3581    +  rep_origin     ori: high-copy-number ColE1/pMB1/pBR322/pUC origin of replication
   3767..3818    -  misc_feature   bom (fragment): basis of mobility region from pBR322
   3886..4110    -  mobile_element Tn7R: mini-Tn7 element (right end of the Tn7 transposon) Tn7
   4177..4710    -  CDS            GmR: gentamycin acetyltransferase; aacC1; confers resistance to gentamycin
   4899..4927    -  promoter       Pc promoter: intI1 (promoter lies within the coding sequence); class 1 integron promoter
   4905..5252    -  CDS            YPR2_ECOLX (fragment): Protein predicted: Swiss-Prot protein existence level 4. From Escherichia coli.
   5279..5370    +  promoter       polyhedrin promoter: polh from Autographa californica; promoter for the baculovirus polyhedrin gene
   5469..5534    +  CDS            3xFLAG: three tandem FLAG® epitope tags, followed by an enterokinase cleavage site
   5553..5593    +  CDS            V5 tag (fragment): epitope tag from simian virus 5
   5598..5622    +  protein_bind   attB1: mutant version of attB; recombination site for the Gateway® BP reaction BP Clonase™
   5628..644     +  CDS            TOP2A (across the origin): TOP2A_HUMAN - Also known as TOP2. Experimental evidence at protein level: Swiss-Prot protein existence level 1. Key decatenating enzyme that alters DNA topology by binding to two double-stranded DNA molecules, generating a double-stranded break in one of the strands, passing the intact strand through the broken strand, and religating the broken strand (PubMed:17567603, PubMed:18790802, PubMed:22013166, PubMed:22323612). May play a role in regulating the period length of ARNTL/BMAL1 transcriptional oscillation (By similarity). From Homo sapiens (Human).
