[The description below was written by a language model from this plasmid's Addgene catalogue record and pLannotate feature annotations shown in this document.]
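Description:
pFastbac1-3FLAG-TOP2A is a baculovirus donor plasmid built on the pFastBac1 backbone for producing human topoisomerase II alpha (TOP2A) with an N-terminal 3xFLAG tag in insect cells. It is maintained in E. coli through a high-copy ColE1/pUC-type origin and ampicillin resistance, and it also carries an f1 origin. The expression cassette lies between the Tn7R and Tn7L ends of a mini-Tn7 element together with a gentamicin resistance gene. This arrangement allows site-specific transposition of the cassette into a baculovirus shuttle genome (bacmid) in a suitable E. coli host. The resulting recombinant bacmid is then used to generate virus for infecting insect cells.

In the 9,576 nt sequence record, the strong, very late polyhedrin promoter from Autographa californica drives a reading frame that begins with 3xFLAG (including an enterokinase cleavage site). A partial V5 tag match and an attB1 site follow, then the TOP2A coding sequence, which spans the numbering origin of the circular record. Downstream are attB2, a V5 tag annotation and the SV40 polyadenylation signal. The flanking attB sites suggest the insert passed through a Gateway-type recombination step, although the catalogue lists restriction enzyme cloning. Whether the downstream V5 tag is translated in frame with TOP2A is not stated.

A second record filed under the same entry (10,745 nt) does not match this description. It shows an SLX4 fragment, MoMLV LTRs, puromycin resistance and an AAV-style U6 guide RNA/S. aureus Cas9 cassette, with no TOP2A, polyhedrin promoter or Tn7 elements. It appears to represent unrelated or chimeric material and should not be taken as describing this construct. The associated publication concerns cellular responses to topoisomerase 2 poisons, consistent with using this plasmid to produce FLAG-tagged recombinant TOP2A.
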