Addgene plasmid #247921: pFastbac1-3FLAG-TOP2A
Purpose: Insect expression construct for N-terminal 3xFLAG-tagged TOP2A
Depositing lab: Junjie Chen & Huimin Zhang. Depositing organization: University of Texas MD Anderson Cancer Center. Publication: RAD54L2-mediated DNA damage avoidance pathway specifically preserves genome integrity in response to topoisomerase 2 poisons. Zhang H, Xiong Y, Sun Y, Park JM, Su D, Feng X, Keast S, Tang M, Huang M, Wang C, Srivastava M, Yang C, Zhu D, Chen Z, Li S, Yin L, Pommier Y, Chen J. Sci Adv. 2023 Dec 8;9(49):eadi6681. doi: 10.1126/sciadv.adi6681. Epub 2023 Dec 6. PubMed 38055811.
Backbone
  Vector backbone: pFastBac1
  Vector type: Insect Expression
Growth in bacteria
  Bacterial resistance: Ampicillin, 100 μg/mL
  Growth temperature: 37°C
  Growth strain: DH5alpha
  Copy number: High Copy
Gene/Insert
  Gene/Insert name: TOP2A
  Species: H. sapiens (human)
  Entrez Gene: TOP2A (a.k.a. TOP2, TOP2alpha, TOPIIA, TP2A)
  Tag / fusion protein: 3xFLAG (N terminal on insert)
  Cloning method: Restriction Enzyme; 5′ cloning site unknown (unknown if destroyed)
Terms and licenses: Academic/Nonprofit Terms; Industry Terms: Not Available to Industry
How to cite: pFastbac1-3FLAG-TOP2A was a gift from Junjie Chen & Huimin Zhang (Addgene plasmid # 247921 ; http://n2t.net/addgene:247921 ; RRID:Addgene_247921)
